>Addgene plasmid #83731 | MSCV-6NBC-GFP-PGK-Puro-Barcode54 | depositor full sequence | sequence record 159894 | Full Sequence
TGAAAGACCCCACCTGTAGGTTTGGCAAGCTAGCTTAAGTAACGCCATTTTGCAAGGCATGGAAAATACA
TAACTGAGAATAGAGAAGTTCAGATCAAGGTTAGGAACAGAGAGACAGCAGAATATGGGCCAAACAGGAT
ATCTGTGGTAAGCAGTTCCTGCCCCGGCTCAGGGCCAAGAACAGATGGTCCCCAGATGCGGTCCCGCCCT
CAGCAGTTTCTAGAGAACCATCAGATGTTTCCAGGGTGCCCCAAGGACCTGAAATGACCCTGTGCCTTAT
TTGAACTAACCAATCAGTTCGCTTCTCGCTTCTGTTCGCGCGCTTCTGCTCCCCGAGCTCAATAAAAGAG
CCCACAACCCCTCACTCGGCGCGCCAGTCCTCCGATAGACTGCGTCGCCCGGGTACCCGTATTCCCAATA
AAGCCTCTTGCTGTTTGCATCCGAATCGTGGACTCGCTGATCCTTGGGAGGGTCTCCTCAGATTGATTGA
CTGCCCACCTCGGGGGTCTTTCATTTGGAGGTTCCACCGAGATTTGGAGACCCCTGCCCAGGGACCACCG
ACCCCCCCGCCGGGAGGTAAGCTGGCCAGCGGTCGTTTCGTGTCTGTCTCTGTCTTTGTGCGTGTTTGTG
CCGGCATCTAATGTTTGCGCCTGCGTCTGTACTAGTTAGCTAACTAGCTCTGTATCTGGCGGACCCGTGG
TGGAACTGACGAGTTCTGAACACCCGGCCGCAACCCTGGGAGACGTCCCAGGGACTTTGGGGGCCGTTTT
TGTGGCCCGACCTGAGGAAGGGAGTCGATGTGGAATCCGACCCCGTCAGGATATGTGGTTCTGGTAGGAG
ACGAGAACCTAAAACAGTTCCCGCCTCCGTCTGAATTTTTGCTTTCGGTTTGGAACCGAAGCCGCGCGTC
TTGTCTGCTGCAGCGCTGCAGCATCGTTCTGTGTTGTCTCTGTCTGACTGTGTTTCTGTATTTGTCTGAA
AATTAGGGCCAGACTGTTACCACTCCCTTAAGTTTGACCTTAGGTCACTGGAAAGATGTCGAGCGGATCG
CTCACAACCAGTCGGTAGATGTCAAGAAGAGACGTTGGGTTACCTTCTGCTCTGCAGAATGGCCAACCTT
TAACGTCGGATGGCCGCGAGACGGCACCTTTAACCGAGACCTCATCACCCAGGTTAAGATCAAGGTCTTT
TCACCTGGCCCGCATGGACACCCAGACCAGGTCCCCTACATCGTGACCTGGGAAGCCTTGGCTTTTGACC
CCCCTCCCTGGGTCAAGCCCTTTGTACACCCTAAGCCTCCGCCTCCTCTTCCTCCATCCGCCCCGTCTCT
CCCCCTTGAACCTCCTCGTTCGACCCCGCCTCGATCCTCCCTTTATCCAGCCCTCACTCCTTCTCTAGGC
GCCGGAATTAGATCCGATCGCCCACCATGGTGAGCAAGGGCGAGGAGCTGTTCACCGGGGTGGTGCCCAT
CCTGGTCGAGCTGGACGGCGACGTAAACGGCCACAAGTTCAGCGTGTCCGGCGAGGGCGAGGGCGATGCC
ACCTACGGCAAGCTGACCCTGAAGTTCATCTGCACCACCGGCAAGCTGCCCGTGCCCTGGCCCACCCTCG
TGACCACCCTGACCTACGGCGTGCAGTGCTTCAGCCGCTACCCCGACCACATGAAGCAGCACGACTTCTT
CAAGTCCGCCATGCCCGAAGGCTACGTCCAGGAGCGCACCATCTTCTTCAAGGACGACGGCAACTACAAG
ACCCGCGCCGAGGTGAAGTTCGAGGGCGACACCCTGGTGAACCGCATCGAGCTGAAGGGCATCGACTTCA
AGGAGGACGGCAACATCCTGGGGCACAAGCTGGAGTACAACTACAACAGCCACAACGTCTATATCATGGC
CGACAAGCAGAAGAACGGCATCAAGGTGAACTTCAAGATCCGCCACAACATCGAGGACGGCAGCGTGCAG
CTCGCCGACCACTACCAGCAGAACACCCCCATCGGCGACGGCCCCGTGCTGCTGCCCGACAACCACTACC
TGAGCACCCAGTCCGCCCTGAGCAAAGACCCCAACGAGAAGCGCGATCACATGGTCCTGCTGGAGTTCGT
GACCGCCGCCGGGATCACTCTCGGCATGGACGAGCTGTACAAGTAGCGGAGAATTCTACCGGGTAGGGGA
GGCGCTTTTCCCAAGGCAGTCTGGAGCATGCGCTTTAGCAGCCCCGCTGGGCACTTGGCGCTACACAAGT
GGCCTCTGGCCTCGCACACATTCCACATCCACCGGTAGGCGCCAACCGGCTCCGTTCTTTGGTGGCCCCT
TCGCGCCACCTTCTACTCCTCCCCTAGTCAGGAAGTTCCCCCCCGCCCCGCAGCTCGCGTCGTGCAGGAC
GTGACAAATGGAAGTAGCACGTCTCACTAGTCTCGTGCAGATGGACAGCACCGCTGAGCAATGGAAGCGG
GTAGGCCTTTGGGGCAGCGGCCAATAGCAGCTTTGCTCCTTCGCTTTCTGGGCTCAGAGGCTGGGAAGGG
GTGGGTCCGGGGGCGGGCTCAGGGGCGGGCTCAGGGGCGGGGCGGGCGCCCGAAGGTCCTCCGGAGGCCC
GGCATTCTGCACGCTTCAAAAGCGCACGTCTGCCGCGCTGTTCTCCTCTTCCTCATCTCCGGGCCTTTCG
ACCTGCAGCCCAAGCTTACCATGACCGAGTACAAGCCCACGGTGCGCCTCGCCACCCGCGACGACGTCCC
CAGGGCCGTACGCACCCTCGCCGCCGCGTTCGCCGACTACCCCGCCACGCGCCACACCGTCGATCCGGAC
CGCCACATCGAGCGGGTCACCGAGCTGCAAGAACTCTTCCTCACGCGCGTCGGGCTCGACATCGGCAAGG
TGTGGGTCGCGGACGACGGCGCCGCGGTGGCGGTCTGGACCACGCCGGAGAGCGTCGAAGCGGGGGCGGT
GTTCGCCGAGATCGGCCCGCGCATGGCCGAGTTGAGCGGTTCCCGGCTGGCCGCGCAGCAACAGATGGAA
GGCCTCCTGGCGCCGCACCGGCCCAAGGAGCCCGCGTGGTTCCTGGCCACCGTCGGCGTCTCGCCCGACC
ACCAGGGCAAGGGTCTGGGCAGCGCCGTCGTGCTCCCCGGAGTGGAGGCGGCCGAGCGCGCCGGGGTGCC
CGCCTTCCTGGAGACCTCCGCGCCCCGCAACCTCCCCTTCTACGAGCGGCTCGGCTTCACCGTCACCGCC
GACGTCGAGGTGCCCGAAGGACCGCGCACCTGGTGCATGACCCGCAAGCCCGGTGCCTGACGCCCGCCCC
ACGACCCGCAGCGCCCGACCGAAAGGAGCGCACGACCCCATGCATCGATAAAATAAAAGATTTTATTTAG
TCTCCAGAAAAAGGGGGGAATGAAAGACCCCACCTGTAGGTTTGGCAAGCTAGCTTAAGTAACGCCATTT
TGCAAGGCATGGAAAATACATAACTGAGAATAGAGAAGTTCAGATCAAGGTTAGGAACAGAGAGACAGCA
GAATATGGGCCAAACAGGATATCTGTGGTAAGCAGTTCCTGCCCCGGCTCAGGGCCAAGAACAGATGGTC
CCCAGATGCGGTCCCGCCCTCAGCAGTTTCTAGAGAACCATCAGATGTTTCCAGGGTGCCCCAAGGACCT
GAAATGACCCTGTGCCTTATTTGAACTAACCAATCAGTTCGCTTCTCGCTTCTGTTCGCGCGCTTCTGCT
CCCCGAGCTCAATAAAAGAGCCCACAACCCCTCACTCGGCGCGCCAGTCCTCCGATAGACTGCGTCGCCC
GGGTACCCGTGTATCCAATAAACCCTCTTGCAGTTGCATCCGACTTGTGGTCTCGCTGTTCCTTGGGAGG
GTCTCCTCTGAGTGATTGACTACCCGTCAGCGGGGGTCTTTCATGGGTAACAGTTTCTTGAAGTTGGAGA
ACAACATTCTGAGGGTAGGAGTCGAATATTAAGTAATCCTGACTCAATTAGCCACTGTTTTGAATCCACA
TACTCCAATACTCCTGAAATAGTTCATTATGGACAGCGCAGAAGAGCTGGGGAGAATTAATTCGTAATCA
TGGTCATAGCTGTTTCCTGTGTGAAATTGTTATCCGCTCACAATTCCACACAACATACGAGCCGGAAGCA
TAAAGTGTAAAGCCTGGGGTGCCTAATGAGTGAGCTAACTCACATTAATTGCGTTGCGCTCACTGCCCGC
TTTCCAGTCGGGAAACCTGTCGTGCCAGCTGCATTAATGAATCGGCCAACGCGCGGGGAGAGGCGGTTTG
CGTATTGGGCGCTCTTCCGCTTCCTCGCTCACTGACTCGCTGCGCTCGGTCGTTCGGCTGCGGCGAGCGG
TATCAGCTCACTCAAAGGCGGTAATACGGTTATCCACAGAATCAGGGGATAACGCAGGAAAGAACATGTG
AGCAAAAGGCCAGCAAAAGGCCAGGAACCGTAAAAAGGCCGCGTTGCTGGCGTTTTTCCATAGGCTCCGC
CCCCCTGACGAGCATCACAAAAATCGACGCTCAAGTCAGAGGTGGCGAAACCCGACAGGACTATAAAGAT
ACCAGGCGTTTCCCCCTGGAAGCTCCCTCGTGCGCTCTCCTGTTCCGACCCTGCCGCTTACCGGATACCT
GTCCGCCTTTCTCCCTTCGGGAAGCGTGGCGCTTTCTCATAGCTCACGCTGTAGGTATCTCAGTTCGGTG
TAGGTCGTTCGCTCCAAGCTGGGCTGTGTGCACGAACCCCCCGTTCAGCCCGACCGCTGCGCCTTATCCG
GTAACTATCGTCTTGAGTCCAACCCGGTAAGACACGACTTATCGCCACTGGCAGCAGCCACTGGTAACAG
GATTAGCAGAGCGAGGTATGTAGGCGGTGCTACAGAGTTCTTGAAGTGGTGGCCTAACTACGGCTACACT
AGAAGGACAGTATTTGGTATCTGCGCTCTGCTGAAGCCAGTTACCTTCGGAAAAAGAGTTGGTAGCTCTT
GATCCGGCAAACAAACCACCGCTGGTAGCGGTGGTTTTTTTGTTTGCAAGCAGCAGATTACGCGCAGAAA
AAAAGGATCTCAAGAAGATCCTTTGATCTTTTCTACGGGGTCTGACGCTCAGTGGAACGAAAACTCACGT
TAAGGGATTTTGGTCATGAGATTATCAAAAAGGATCTTCACCTAGATCCTTTTAAATTAAAAATGAAGTT
TTAAATCAATCTAAAGTATATATGAGTAAACTTGGTCTGACAGTTACCAATGCTTAATCAGTGAGGCACC
TATCTCAGCGATCTGTCTATTTCGTTCATCCATAGTTGCCTGACTCCCCGTCGTGTAGATAACTACGATA
CGGGAGGGCTTACCATCTGGCCCCAGTGCTGCAATGATACCGCGAGACCCACGCTCACCGGCTCCAGATT
TATCAGCAATAAACCAGCCAGCCGGAAGGGCCGAGCGCAGAAGTGGTCCTGCAACTTTATCCGCCTCCAT
CCAGTCTATTAATTGTTGCCGGGAAGCTAGAGTAAGTAGTTCGCCAGTTAATAGTTTGCGCAACGTTGTT
GCCATTGCTACAGGCATCGTGGTGTCACGCTCGTCGTTTGGTATGGCTTCATTCAGCTCCGGTTCCCAAC
GATCAAGGCGAGTTACATGATCCCCCATGTTGTGCAAAAAAGCGGTTAGCTCCTTCGGTCCTCCGATCGT
TGTCAGAAGTAAGTTGGCCGCAGTGTTATCACTCATGGTTATGGCAGCACTGCATAATTCTCTTACTGTC
ATGCCATCCGTAAGATGCTTTTCTGTGACTGGTGAGTACTCAACCAAGTCATTCTGAGAATAGTGTATGC
GGCGACCGAGTTGCTCTTGCCCGGCGTCAATACGGGATAATACCGCGCCACATAGCAGAACTTTAAAAGT
GCTCATCATTGGAAAACGTTCTTCGGGGCGAAAACTCTCAAGGATCTTACCGCTGTTGAGATCCAGTTCG
ATGTAACCCACTCGTGCACCCAACTGATCTTCAGCATCTTTTACTTTCACCAGCGTTTCTGGGTGAGCAA
AAACAGGAAGGCAAAATGCCGCAAAAAAGGGAATAAGGGCGACACGGAAATGTTGAATACTCATACTCTT
CCTTTTTCAATATTATTGAAGCATTTATCAGGGTTATTGTCTCATGAGCGGATACATATTTGAATGTATT
TAGAAAAATAAACAAATAGGGGTTCCGCGCACATTTCCCCGAAAAGTGCCACCTGACGTCTAAGAAACCA
TTATTATCATGACATTAACCTATAAAAATAGGCGTATCACGAGGCCCTTTCGTCTCGCGCGTTTCGGTGA
TGACGGTGAAAACCTCTGACACATGCAGCTCCCGGAGACGGTCACAGCTTGTCTGTAAGCGGATGCCGGG
AGCAGACAAGCCCGTCAGGGCGCGTCAGCGGGTGTTGGCGGGTGTCGGGGCTGGCTTAACTATGCGGCAT
CAGAGCAGATTGTACTGAGAGTGCACCATATGCGGTGTGAAATACCGCACAGATGCGTAAGGAGAAAATA
CCGCATCAGGCGCCATTCGCCATTCAGGCTGCGCAACTGTTGGGAAGGGCGATCGGTGCGGGCCTCTTCG
CTATTACGCCAGCTGGCGAAAGGGGGATGTGCTGCAAGGCGATTAAGTTGGGTAACGCCAGGGTTTTCCC
AGTCACGACGTTGTAAAACGACGGCGCAAGGAATGGTGCATGCAAGGAGATGGCGCCCAACAGTCCCCCG
GCCACGGGGCCTGCCACCATACCCACGCCGAAACAAGCGCTCATGAGCCCGAAGTGGCGAGCCCGATCTT
CCCCATCGGTGATGTCGGCGATATAGGCGCCAGCAACCGCACCTGTGGCGCCGGTGATGCCGGCCACGAT
GCGTCCGGCGTAGAGGCGATTAGTCCAATTTGTTAAAGACAGGATATCAGTGGTCCAGGCTCTAGTTTTG
ACTCAACAATATCACCAGCTGAAGCCTATAGAGTACGAGCCATAGATAAAATAAAAGATTTTATTTAGTC
TCCAGAAAAAGGGGGGAA
Features (pLannotate 1.2.2; 19 found; start..end, strand, type, name):
    579..920     +  misc_feature   MESV Ψ: packaging signal of murine embryonic stem cell virus
    987..1403    +  CDS            gag (truncated): truncated Moloney murine leukemia virus (MMLV) gag gene lacking the start codon
   1427..2143    +  CDS            EGFP: EGFP is a basic (constitutively fluorescent) green fluorescent protein published in 1996, derived from Aequorea victoria. It is reported to be a rapidly-maturing weak dimer with moderate acid sensitivity.
   2161..2660    +  promoter       PGK promoter: mouse phosphoglycerate kinase 1 promoter
   2681..3280    +  CDS            PuroR: puromycin N-acetyltransferase; pac from Streptomyces alboniger; confers resistance to puromycin
   3380..3894    +  LTR            3' LTR: 3' long terminal repeat from murine embryonic stem cell virus
   4087..4103    -  protein_bind   lac operator: The lac repressor binds to the lac operator to inhibit transcription in E. coli. This inhibition can be relieved by adding lactose or isopropyl-β-D-thiogalactopyranoside (IPTG). lac repressor encoded by lacI
   4111..4141    -  promoter       lac promoter: promoter for the E. coli lac operon
   4156..4177    -  protein_bind   CAP binding site: CAP binding activates transcription in the presence of cAMP. E. coli catabolite activator protein
   4190..4282    -  CDS            lacI (fragment): lac repressor; lacI; The lac repressor binds to the lac operator to inhibit transcription in E. coli. This inhibition can be relieved by adding lactose or isopropyl-β-D-thiogalactopyranoside (IPTG).
   4465..5053    -  rep_origin     ori: high-copy-number ColE1/pMB1/pBR322/pUC origin of replication
   5224..6084    -  CDS            AmpR: β-lactamase; bla; confers resistance to ampicillin, carbenicillin, and related antibiotics
   6085..6189    -  promoter       AmpR promoter: bla
   6284..6319    +  CDS            rop (fragment): Rop protein, which maintains plasmids at low copy number; rop
   6421..6520    +  misc_feature   bom (fragment): basis of mobility region from pBR322
   6526..6675    -  CDS            lacZα (fragment): LacZα fragment of β-galactosidase; lacZ fragment
   6675..6876    -  CDS            TcR (fragment): tetracycline efflux protein; tet; confers resistance to tetracycline
   6877..6975    +  CDS            env (fragment): murine leukemia virus gPr80 envelope polyprotein precursor; env; proteolytically cleaved into gp70SU and p15TM subunits
   7017..515     +  LTR            5' LTR (across the origin): 5' long terminal repeat from murine embryonic stem cell virus
