[The description below was written by a language model from this plasmid's Addgene catalogue record and pLannotate feature annotations shown in this document.]
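Description:
MSCV-6NBC-GFP-PGK-Puro-Barcode54 is a gammaretroviral transfer vector built on the murine stem cell virus (MSCV) backbone, about 7.0 kb in size, and is one member of a series of plasmids that each carry a distinct synthetic six-nucleotide barcode. In bacteria it is maintained as a high-copy plasmid through a ColE1/pUC-type origin and selected with ampicillin via β-lactamase. The remaining bacterial-side annotations (lac promoter/operator, and fragments of lacI, lacZα, rop, bom and TcR) are cloning-vector remnants with no evident functional role.

The proviral region is bounded by MESV-derived 5′ and 3′ long terminal repeats. Downstream of the 5′ LTR lie the Ψ packaging signal and a truncated, start-codon-less gag segment, which together allow the genomic RNA to be encapsidated when gag, pol and env are supplied in trans by a packaging system. An EGFP coding sequence follows with no separate promoter annotated upstream, so it is presumably expressed from the LTR. An internal mouse PGK promoter then drives puromycin N-acetyltransferase for selection of transduced mammalian cells. The barcode itself is too short to be annotated in the feature table. The record states that it was inserted between BglII (destroyed) and EcoRI sites, and the construct name suggests it lies adjacent to GFP, but its exact position is not given.

The stated purpose is to generate barcoded cell line variants. Stable integration marks each transduced population with GFP, puromycin resistance and a heritable sequence tag. According to the associated publication title, this supports multiplexed in vivo small-molecule screening, where differently barcoded populations could be pooled and distinguished by sequencing the barcode.
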