Addgene plasmid #83731: MSCV-6NBC-GFP-PGK-Puro-Barcode54
Purpose: individual 6N barcode to make barcoded cell line variants
Depositing lab: Monte Winslow. Depositing organization: Stanford University. Publication: An in vivo multiplexed small-molecule screening platform. Gruner BM, Schulze CJ, Yang D, Ogasawara D, Dix MM, Rogers ZN, Chuang CH, McFarland CD, Chiou SH, Brown JM, Cravatt BF, Bogyo M, Winslow MM. Nat Methods. 2016 Sep 12. doi: 10.1038/nmeth.3992. PubMed 27617390.
Backbone
  Vector backbone: MSCV
  Vector type: Retroviral
  Selectable markers: Puromycin
Growth in bacteria
  Bacterial resistance: Ampicillin, 100 μg/mL
  Growth temperature: 37°C
  Growth strain: DH5alpha
  Copy number: High Copy
Gene/Insert
  Gene/Insert name: Barcode54
  Species: Synthetic
  Cloning method: Restriction Enzyme; 5′ cloning site BglII (destroyed during cloning); 3′ cloning site EcoRI (not destroyed)
  Sequencing primers: 5′ CCCTTGAACCTCCTCGTTCGACC
Terms and licenses: Academic/Nonprofit Terms; Industry Terms: Not Available to Industry
How to cite: MSCV-6NBC-GFP-PGK-Puro-Barcode54 was a gift from Monte Winslow (Addgene plasmid # 83731 ; http://n2t.net/addgene:83731 ; RRID:Addgene_83731)
