>Addgene plasmid #83731 | MSCV-6NBC-GFP-PGK-Puro-Barcode54 | addgene partial sequence | sequence record 165266 | pLXSN5 5'-CCCTTGAACCTCCTCGTTCGACC-3'
CAGCCCTCACTCCTTCTCTAGGCGCCGGAATTAGATCCGATCGCCCACCATGGTGAGCAAGGGCGAGGAG
CTGTTCACCGGGGTGGTGCCCATCCTGGTCGAGCTGGACGGCGACGTAAACGGCCACAAGTTCAGCGTGT
CCGGCGAGGGCGAGGGCGATGCCACCTACGGCAAGCTGACCCTGAAGTTCATCTGCACCACCGGCAAGCT
GCCCGTGCCCTGGCCCACCCTCGTGACCACCCTGACCTACGGCGTGCAGTGCTTCAGCCGCTACCCCGAC
CACATGAAGCAGCACGACTTCTTCAAGTCCGCCATGCCCGAAGGCTACGTCCAGGAGCGCACCATCTTCT
TCAAGGACGACGGCAACTACAAGACCCGCGCCGAGGTGAAGTTCGAGGGCGACACCCTGGTGAACCGCAT
CGAGCTGAAGGGCATCGACTTCAAGGAGGACGGCAACATCCTGGGGCACAAGCTGGAGTACAACTACAAC
AGCCACAACGTCTATATCATGGCCGACAAGCAGAAGAACGGCATCAAGGTGAACTTCAAGATCCGCCACA
ACATCGAGGACGGCAGCGTGCAGCTCGCCGACCACTACCAGCAGAACACCCCCATCGGCGACGGCCCCGT
GCTGCTGCCCGACAACCACTACCTGAGCACCCAGTCCGCCCTGAGCAAAGACCCCAACGAGAAGCGCGAT
CACATGGTCCTGCTGGAGTTCGTGACCGCCGCCGGGATCACTCTCGGCATGGACGAGCTGTACAAGTAGC
GGAGAATTCTACCGGGTAGGGGAGGCGCTTTTCCCAAGGCAGTCTGGAGCATGCGCTTTAG
